>Addgene plasmid #213317 | HTR1B-DuET | addgene full sequence | sequence record 430854 | Addgene NGS Result
GCTCAAGTCAGAGGTGGCGAAACCCGACAGGACTATAAAGATACCAGGCGTTTCCCCCTGGAAGCTCCCT
CGTGCGCTCTCCTGTTCCGACCCTGCCGCTTACCGGATACCTGTCCGCCTTTCTCCCTTCGGGAAGCGTG
GCGCTTTCTCATAGCTCACGCTGTAGGTATCTCAGTTCGGTGTAGGTCGTTCGCTCCAAGCTGGGCTGTG
TGCACGAACCCCCCGTTCAGCCCGACCGCTGCGCCTTATCCGGTAACTATCGTCTTGAGTCCAACCCGGT
AAGACACGACTTATCGCCACTGGCAGCAGCCACTGGTAACAGGATTAGCAGAGCGAGGTATGTAGGCGGT
GCTACAGAGTTCTTGAAGTGGTGGCCTAACTACGGCTACACTAGAAGAACGGTATTTGGTATCTGCGCTC
TGCTGAAGCCAGTTACCTTCGGAAAAAGAGTTGGTAGCTCTTGATCCGGCAAACAAACCACCGCTGGTAG
CGGTGGTTTTTTTGTTTGCAAGCAGCAGATTACGCGCAGAAAAAAAGGATCTCAAGAAGATCCTTTGATC
TTTTCTACGGGGTCTGACGCTCAGTGGAACGAAAACTCACGTTAAGGGATTTTGGTCATGAGATTATCAA
AAAGGATCTTCACCTAGATCCTTTTAAATTAAAAATGAAGTTTTAAATCAATCTAAAGTATATATGAGTA
AACTTGGTCTGACAGTTACCAATGCTTAATCAGTGAGGCACCTATCTCAGCGATCTGTCTATTTCGTTCA
TCCATAGTTGCCTGACTCCCCGTCGTGTAGATAACTACGATACGGGAGGGCTTACCATCTGGCCCCAGTG
CTGCAATGATACCGCGAGACCCACGCTCACCGGCTCCAGATTTATCAGCAATAAACCAGCCAGCCGGAAG
GGCCGAGCGCAGAAGTGGTCCTGCAACTTTATCCGCCTCCATCCAGTCTATTAATTGTTGCCGGGAAGCT
AGAGTAAGTAGTTCGCCAGTTAATAGTTTGCGCAACGTTGTTGCCATTGCTACAGGCATCGTGGTGTCAC
GCTCGTCGTTTGGTATGGCTTCATTCAGCTCCGGTTCCCAACGATCAAGGCGAGTTACATGATCCCCCAT
GTTGTGCAAAAAAGCGGTTAGCTCCTTCGGTCCTCCGATCGTTGTCAGAAGTAAGTTGGCCGCAGTGTTA
TCACTCATGGTTATGGCAGCACTGCATAATTCTCTTACTGTCATGCCATCCGTAAGATGCTTTTCTGTGA
CTGGTGAGTACTCAACCAAGTCATTCTGAGAATAGTGTATGCGGCGACCGAGTTGCTCTTGCCCGGCGTC
AATACGGGATAATACCGCGCCACATAGCAGAACTTTAAAAGTGCTCATCATTGGAAAACGTTCTTCGGGG
CGAAAACTCTCAAGGATCTTACCGCTGTTGAGATCCAGTTCGATGTAACCCACTCGTGCACCCAACTGAT
CTTCAGCATCTTTTACTTTCACCAGCGTTTCTGGGTGAGCAAAAACAGGAAGGCAAAATGCCGCAAAAAA
GGGAATAAGGGCGACACGGAAATGTTGAATACTCATACTCTTCCTTTTTCAATATTATTGAAGCATTTAT
CAGGGTTATTGTCTCATGAGCGGATACATATTTGAATGTATTTAGAAAAATAAACAAATAGGGGTTCCGC
GCACATTTCCCCGAAAAGTGCCACCTGACGTCGACGGATCGGGAGATCTCCCGATCCCCTATGGTGCACT
CTCAGTACAATCTGCTCTGATGCCGCATAGTTAAGCCAGTATCTGCTCCCTGCTTGTGTGTTGGAGGTCG
CTGAGTAGTGCGCGAGCAAAATTTAAGCTACAACAAGGCAAGGCTTGACCGACATTTGCATGAAGAATCT
GCTTAGGGTTAGGCGTTTTGCGCTGCTTCGCGATGTACGGGCCAGATATACGCGTTGACATTGATTATTG
ACTAGTTATTAATAGTAATCAATTACGGGGTCATTAGTTCATAGCCCATATATGGAGTTCCGCGTTACAT
AACTTACGGTAAATGGCCCGCCTGGCTGACCGCCCAACGACCCCCGCCCATTGACGTCAATAATGACGTA
TGTTCCCATAGTAACGCCAATAGGGACTTTCCATTGACGTCAATGGGTGGAGTATTTACGGTAAACTGCC
CACTTGGCAGTACATCAAGTGTATCATATGCCAAGTACGCCCCCTATTGACGTCAATGACGGTAAATGGC
CCGCCTGGCATTATGCCCAGTACATGACCTTATGGGACTTTCCTACTTGGCAGTACATCTACGTATTAGT
CATCGCTATTACCATGGTGATGCGGTTTTGGCAGTACATCAATGGGCGTGGATAGCGGTTTGACTCACGG
GGATTTCCAAGTCTCCACCCCATTGACGTCAATGGGAGTTTGTTTTGGCACCAAAATCAACGGGACTTTC
CAAAATGTCGTAACAACTCCGCCCCATTGACGCAAATGGGCGGTAGGCGTGTACGGTGGGAGGTCTATAT
AAGCAGAGCTCTCTGGCTAACTAGAGAACCCACTGCTTACTGGCTTATCGAAATTAATACGACTCACTAT
AGGGAGACCCAAGCTGGCTAGCGTTTAAACTTAAGCTTAGCGCCACCATGAAGACGATCATCGCCCTGAG
CTACATCTTCTGCCTGGTATTCGCCGACTACAAGGACGATGATGACGCCAGCATCGATATGGAGGAGCCT
GGCGCTCAATGCGCTCCACCTCCCCCTGCTGGGTCTGAGACTTGGGTGCCACAGGCTAATCTGTCAAGTG
CACCAAGCCAGAACTGCTCCGCAAAGGATTACATATATCAAGACAGTATAAGTCTGCCTTGGAAAGTGCT
TCTCGTGATGCTTCTCGCCCTGATCACCTTGGCCACAACACTCTCTAACGCCTTCGTTATAGCAACCGTG
TATCGAACTCGGAAGTTGCATACCCCCGCCAATTATTTGATTGCCTCCCTGGCCGTGACCGATCTTCTGG
TTTCAATCCTGGTCATGCCGATCTCAACTATGTACACCGTGACTGGCCGATGGACACTTGGGCAGGTGGT
GTGCGACTTCTGGTTGAGCTCAGACATCACCTGCTGTACCGCCTCTATTCTCCACCTGTGCGTCATTGCT
CTGGATAGGTACTGGGCCATCACCGACGCCGTTGAGTATAGCGCTAAGCGGACCCCTAAAAGGGCCGCCG
TGATGATTGCCTTGGTGTGGGTCTTCAGCATTTCAATCTCTCTCCCACCGTTTTTCTGGAGACAGGCTAA
AGCAGAAGAGGAGGTCTCCGAATGTGTGGTCAACACCGACCATATACTGTACACTGTATACTCAACCGTC
GGCGCCTTCTACTTTCCTACCCTCCTCCTGATAGCACTCTACGGCCGGATCTATGTTGAGGCAAGAAGCC
GGATCTTGAAGCAGACGCCCAACCGAACAGGCAAACGCCTCACAAGGGCTCAACTCATCACAGATTCACC
CGGCTCAACAAGCTCCGTTACCTCAATCAATTCTCGGGTCCCCGATGTCCCGAGCGAGTCCGGTTCTCCT
GTATACGTGAACCAGGTTAAGGTGCGCGTATCTGACGCCTTGCTTGAAAAGAAAAAATTGATGGCCGCAC
GCGAAAGGAAAGCCACAAAGACTCTCGGTATTATCCTCGGAGCCTTTATTGTGTGTTGGCTGCCTTTTTT
CATTATCAGCCTGGTGATGCCTATCTGCAAAGATGCGTGCTGGTTCCACCTCGCTATCTTCGATTTTTTT
ACTTGGCTGGGGTACCTGAACTCTTTGATCAATCCCATTATTTATACAATGTCTAACGAAGACTTTAAGC
AGGCATTCCATAAGTTGATTCGGTTCAAGTGTACATCAATCGATACCGGTGGACGCACCGGTGAATTCGA
TGAGGCCAGCACCACCGTGTCTAAGACCGAGACTTCTCAGGTGGCCCCTGCCTAACTCGAGTCTAGAGGG
CCCGTTTAAACCCGCTGATCAGCCTCGACTGTGCCTTCTAGTTGCCAGCCATCTGTTGTTTGCCCCTCCC
CCGTGCCTTCCTTGACCCTGGAAGGTGCCACTCCCACTGTCCTTTCCTAATAAAATGAGGAAATTGCATC
GCATTGTCTGAGTAGGTGTCATTCTATTCTGGGGGGTGGGGTGGGGCAGGACAGCAAGGGGGAGGATTGG
GAAGACAATAGCAGGCATGCTGGGGATGCGGTGGGCTCTATGGCTTCTGAGGCGGAAAGAACCAGCTGGG
GCTCTAGGGGGTATCCCC
[124 nt withheld, positions 4289-4412]
C
[91 nt withheld, positions 4414-4504]
A
[49 nt withheld, positions 4506-4554]
CCTTTGACGTTGGAGTCCACGTTCTTT
[37 nt withheld, positions 4582-4618]
ACCCTATCTCGGTCTATTCTTTTGATTTATAAGGGATTTTGCCGATTTCGGCCTATTGGTTAAAAAATGA
GCTGATTTAACAAAAATTTAACGCGAATTAATTCTGTGGAATGTGTGTCAGTTAGGGTGTGGAAAGTCCC
CAGGCTCCCCAGCAGGCAGAAGTATGCAAAGCATGCATCTCAATTAGTCAGCAACCAGGTGTGGAAAGTC
CCCAGGCTCCCCAGCAGGCAGAAGTATGCAAAGCATGCATCTCAATTAGTCAGCAACCATAGTCCCGCCC
CTAACTCCGCCCATCCCGCCCCTAACTCCGCCCAGTTCCGCCCATTCTCCGCCCCATGGCTGACTAATTT
TTTTTATTTATGCAGAGGCCGAGGCCGCCTCTGCCTCTGAGCTATTCCAGAAGTAGTGAGGAGGCTTTTT
TGGAGGCCTAGGCTTTTGCAAAAAGCTCCCGGGAGCTTGTATATCCATTTTCGGATCTGATCAAGAGACA
GGATGAGGATCGTTTCGCATGATTGAACAAGATGGATTGCACGCAGGTTCTCCGGCCGCTTGGGTGGAGA
GGCTATTCGGCTATGACTGGGCACAACAGACAATCGGCTGCTCTGATGCCGCCGTGTTCCGGCTGTCAGC
GCAGGGGCGCCCGGTTCTTTTTGTCAAGACCGACCTGTCCGGTGCCCTGAATGAACTGCAGGACGAGGCA
GCGCGGCTATCGTGGCTGGCCACGACGGGCGTTCCTTGCGCAGCTGTGCTCGACGTTGTCACTGAAGCGG
GAAGGGACTGGCTGCTATTGGGCGAAGTGCCGGGGCAGGATCTCCTGTCATCTCACCTTGCTCCTGCCGA
GAAAGTATCCATCATGGCTGATGCAATGCGGCGGCTGCATACGCTTGATCCGGCTACCTGCCCATTCGAC
CACCAAGCGAAACATCGCATCGAGCGAGCACGTACTCGGATGGAAGCCGGTCTTGTCGATCAGGATGATC
TGGACGAAGAGCATCAGGGGCTCGCGCCAGCCGAACTGTTCGCCAGGCTCAAGGCGCGCATGCCCGACGG
CGAGGATCTCGTCGTGACCCATGGCGATGCCTGCTTGCCGAATATCATGGTGGAAAATGGCCGCTTTTCT
GGATTCATCGACTGTGGCCGGCTGGGTGTGGCGGACCGCTATCAGGACATAGCGTTGGCTACCCGTGATA
TTGCTGAAGAGCTTGGCGGCGAATGGGCTGACCGCTTCCTCGTGCTTTACGGTATCGCCGCTCCCGATTC
GCAGCGCATCGCCTTCTATCGCCTTCTTGACGAGTTCTTCTGAGCGGGACTCTGGGGTTCGAAATGACCG
ACCAAGCGACGCCCAACCTGCCATCACGAGATTTCGATTCCACCGCCGCCTTCTATGAAAGGTTGGGCTT
CGGAATCGTTTTCCGGGACGCCGGCTGGATGATCCTCCAGCGCGGGGATCTCATGCTGGAGTTCTTCGCC
CACCCCAACTTGTTTATTGCAGCTTATAATGGTTACAAATAAAGCAATAGCATCACAAATTTCACAAATA
AAGCATTTTTTTCACTGCATTCTAGTTGTGGTTTGTCCAAACTCATCAATGTATCTTATCATGTCTGTAT
ACCGTCGACCTCTAGCTAGAGCTTGGCGTAATCATGGTCATAGCTGTTTCCTGTGTGAAATTGTTATCCG
CTCACAATTCCACACAACATACGAGCCGGAAGCATAAAGTGTAAAGCCTGGGGTGCCTAATGAGTGAGCT
AACTCACATTAATTGCGTTGCGCTCACTGCCCGCTTTCCAGTCGGGAAACCTGTCGTGCCAGCTGCATTA
ATGAATCGGCCAACGCGCGGGGAGAGGCGGTTTGCGTATTGGGCGCTCTTCCGCTTCCTCGCTCACTGAC
TCGCTGCGCTCGGTCGTTCGGCTGCGGCGAGCGGTATCAGCTCACTCAAAGGCGGTAATACGGTTATCCA
CAGAATCAGGGGATAACGCAGGAAAGAACATGTGAGCAAAAGGCCAGCAAAAGGCCAGGAACCGTAAAAA
GGCCGCGTTGCTGGCGTTTTTCCATAGGCTCCGCCCCCCTGACGAGCATCACAAAAATCGAC
Features (pLannotate 1.2.2; 21 found; start..end, strand, type, name):
    716..1576    -  CDS            AmpR: β-lactamase; bla; confers resistance to ampicillin, carbenicillin, and related antibiotics
   1577..1681    -  promoter       AmpR promoter: bla
   1740..1792    -  misc_feature   bom (fragment): basis of mobility region from pBR322
   1947..2326    +  enhancer       CMV enhancer: human cytomegalovirus immediate early enhancer
   2327..2530    +  promoter       CMV promoter: human cytomegalovirus (CMV) immediate early promoter
   2526..2559    +  LTR            5' LTR (truncated) (fragment): truncated 5' long terminal repeat (LTR) from HIV-1
   2575..2593    +  promoter       T7 promoter: promoter for bacteriophage T7 RNA polymerase
   2686..2706    +  CDS            3xFLAG (fragment): three tandem FLAG® epitope tags
   2719..3888    +  CDS            HTR1B: 5HT1B_HUMAN - Also known as HTR1DB. Experimental evidence at protein level: Swiss-Prot protein existence level 1. G-protein coupled receptor for 5-hydroxytryptamine (serotonin). Also functions as a receptor for ergot alkaloid derivatives, various anxiolytic and antidepressant drugs and other psychoactive substances, such as lysergic acid diethylamide (LSD). Ligand binding causes a conformation change that triggers signaling via guanine nucleotide-binding proteins (G proteins) and modulates the activity of down-stream effectors, such as adenylate cyclase. Signaling inhibits adenylate cyclase ac
   4019..4243    +  polyA_signal   bGH poly(A) signal: bovine growth hormone polyadenylation signal
   4247..4268    +  promoter       SV40 promoter (fragment): SV40 enhancer and early promoter
   4289..4717    +  rep_origin     f1 ori (sequence partly withheld): f1 bacteriophage origin of replication; arrow indicates direction of (+) strand synthesis
   4731..5060    +  promoter       SV40 promoter: SV40 enhancer and early promoter
   5127..5918    +  CDS            neo: KKA2_KLEPN - Also known as kan, nptII. Experimental evidence at protein level: Swiss-Prot protein existence level 1. Resistance to kanamycin, neomycin, paromomycin, ribostamycin, butirosin and gentamicin B. From Klebsiella pneumoniae.
   5942..6100    +  CDS            ble (fragment): BLE_KLEPN - Experimental evidence at protein level: Swiss-Prot protein existence level 1. Binding protein with a strong affinity to the bleomycin family of antibiotics. Binds to CL990; an antimitotic-antibiotic compound. From Klebsiella pneumoniae.
   6095..6216    +  polyA_signal   SV40 poly(A) signal: SV40 polyadenylation signal
   6289..6305    -  protein_bind   lac operator: The lac repressor binds to the lac operator to inhibit transcription in E. coli. This inhibition can be relieved by adding lactose or isopropyl-β-D-thiogalactopyranoside (IPTG). lac repressor encoded by lacI
   6313..6343    -  promoter       lac promoter: promoter for the E. coli lac operon
   6358..6379    -  protein_bind   CAP binding site: CAP binding activates transcription in the presence of cAMP. E. coli catabolite activator protein
   6392..6484    -  CDS            lacI (fragment): lac repressor; lacI; The lac repressor binds to the lac operator to inhibit transcription in E. coli. This inhibition can be relieved by adding lactose or isopropyl-β-D-thiogalactopyranoside (IPTG).
   6667..545     -  rep_origin     ori (across the origin): high-copy-number ColE1/pMB1/pBR322/pUC origin of replication
