[The description below was written by a language model from this plasmid's Addgene catalogue record and pLannotate feature annotations shown in this document.]
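Description:
HTR1B-DuET is a mammalian expression plasmid built on the pcDNA 3.1 (+) backbone that carries the human serotonin receptor 5-HT1B (HTR1B), a class A G protein-coupled receptor of the 5-hydroxytryptamine family. It is maintained in E. coli through a high-copy ColE1/pUC-type origin and selected with ampicillin via the β-lactamase gene. The backbone also contributes an f1 phage origin. A neomycin phosphotransferase cassette, driven by the SV40 early promoter and closed by the SV40 polyadenylation signal, allows G418 selection of stably transfected mammalian cells. Short hits in the automated annotation, such as the HIV-1 LTR, ble, lacI and bom fragments, are most likely residual backbone sequence or spurious matches rather than functional parts.

The receptor open reading frame sits downstream of the CMV immediate early enhancer and promoter and is terminated by the bovine growth hormone polyadenylation signal. A T7 promoter lies between the CMV promoter and the insert and could support in vitro transcription. According to the catalogue entry, the "DuET" design places a cleavable hemagglutinin signal peptide and a FLAG epitope at the N terminus, and a 1D4 epitope at the C terminus. The feature table identifies the FLAG sequence just upstream of the HTR1B coding region (matched as a fragment of a 3xFLAG tag), but does not annotate the signal peptide or the 1D4 tag. The insert was assembled by Gibson cloning. The dual tags allow capture and detection of the receptor from either end. The plasmid is intended for expressing the tagged receptor in mammalian cells for proteomics work, and the associated publication concerns multiplexed selectivity screening of anti-GPCR antibodies.
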