Addgene plasmid #213317: HTR1B-DuET
Purpose: The DuET construct encodes the named human GPCR engineered with a cleaved hemagglutinin signal peptide, a 5' FLAG and a 3' 1D4 epitope tag optimized for expression in mammalian cells and proteomics studies.
Depositing lab: Thomas Sakmar. Depositing organization: Rockefeller University. Publication: Multiplexed selectivity screening of anti-GPCR antibodies. Dahl L, Kotliar IB, Bendes A, Dodig-Crnkovic T, Fromm S, Elofsson A, Uhlen M, Sakmar TP, Schwenk JM. Sci Adv. 2023 May 3;9(18):eadf9297. doi: 10.1126/sciadv.adf9297. Epub 2023 May 3. PubMed 37134173.
Backbone
  Vector backbone: pcDNA 3.1 (+)
  Vector type: Mammalian Expression
Growth in bacteria
  Bacterial resistance: Ampicillin, 100 μg/mL
  Growth temperature: 37°C
  Growth strain: DH5alpha
  Copy number: High Copy
Gene/Insert
  Gene/Insert name: HTR1B (alt names: 5-hydroxytryptamine receptor 1B; 5-HT1B, 5-HT1DB, HTR1D2, S12)
  Species: H. sapiens (human)
  Entrez Gene: HTR1B (a.k.a. 5-HT-1B, 5-HT-1D-beta, 5-HT1B, 5-HT1DB, HTR1D2, HTR1DB, S12)
  Promoter: CMV, T7
  Tag / fusion protein: FLAG (N terminal on insert); 1D4 (C terminal on insert)
  Cloning method: Gibson Cloning
Terms and licenses: Academic/Nonprofit Terms; Industry Terms: Not Available to Industry
Depositor comments: Class: A, Family: 5-hydroxytryptamine. Ensembl ID: ENSG00000135312, Uniprot ID: P28222
How to cite: HTR1B-DuET was a gift from Thomas Sakmar (Addgene plasmid # 213317 ; http://n2t.net/addgene:213317 ; RRID:Addgene_213317)
